>Addgene plasmid #63503 | pFusB3-18 | depositor partial sequence | sequence record 105524 | pFUSB3_CAC
AGTCTTAAGCGTCTCATGGCCTGACCCCGGACCAAGTGGTGGCTATCGCCAGCCACGATGGCGGCAAGCA
AGCGCTCGAAACGGTGCAGCGGCTGTTGCCGGTGCTGTGCCAGGACCATGGCCTGACCCCGGACCAAGTG
GTGGCTATCGCCAGCAACATTGGCGGCAAGCAAGCGCTCGAAACGGTGCAGCGGCTGTTGCCGGTGCTGT
GCCAGGACCATGGCCTGACTCCGGACCAAGTGGTGGCTATCGCCAGCCACGATGGCGGCAAGCAAGCGCT
CGAAACGGTGCAGCGGCTGTTGCCGGTGCTGTGCCAGGACCATGGCCTGACCCCGGACCAAGTGGTGGCT
ATCGAGACGTC
