>Addgene plasmid #63503 | pFusB3-18 | depositor partial sequence | sequence record 105525 | FusB3
CGTCTCATGGCCTGACCCCGGACCAAGTGGTGGCTATCGAGACCGGCGCCGCTACAGGGCGCGTCCCATT
CGCCATTCAGGCTGCGCAACTGTTGGGAAGGGCGATCGGTGCGGGCCTCTTCGCTATTACGCCAGCTGGC
GAAAGGGGGATGTGCTGCAAGGCGATTAAGTTGGGTAACGCCAGGGTTTTCCCAGTCACGACGTTGTAAA
ACGACGGCCAGTGAGCGCGCGTAATACGACTCACTATAGGGCGAATTGGGTACCGGGCCCCCCCTCGAGG
TCCTCCAGCTTTTGTTCCCTTTAGTGAGGGTTAATTGCGCGCTTGGCGTAATCATGGTCATAGCTGTTTC
CTGTGTGAAATTGTTATCCGCTCACAATTCCACACAACATACGAGCCGGAAGCATAAAGTGTAAAGCCTG
GGGTGCCTAATGAGTGAGCTAACTCACATTAATTGCGTTGCGCTCACTGCCCGCTTTCCACCGGTGGTCT
CGCCAGGACCATGGCCTGACCCCGGACCAAGTGGTGGCTATCGAGACGTCTAGACCAGCCAGGACAGAAA
TGCCTCGACTTCGCTGCTACCCAAGGTTGCCGGGTGACGCACACCGTGGAAACGGATGAAGGCACGAACC
CAGTGGACATAAGCCTGTTCGGTTCGTAAGCTGTAATGCAAGTAGCGTATGCGCTCACGCAACTGGTCCA
GAACCTTGACCGAACGCAGCGGTGGTAACGGCGCAGTGGCGGTTTTCATGGCTTGTTATGACTGTTTTTT
TGGGGTACAGTCTATGCCTCGGGCATCCAAGCAGCAAGCGCGTTACGCCGTGGGTCGATGTTTGATGTTA
TGGAGCAGCAACGATGTTACGCAGCAGGGCAGTCGCCCTAAAACAAAGTTAAACATTATGAGGGAAGCGG
TGATCGCCGAAGTATCGACTCAACTATCAGAGGTAGTTGGCGTCATCGAGCGCCATCTCGAACCGACGTT
GCTGGCCGTACATTTGTACGGCTCCGCAGTGGATGGCGGCCTGAAGCCACACAGTGATATTGATTTGCTG
GTTACGGTGACCGTAAGGCTTGATGAAACAACGCGGCGAGCTTTGATCAACGACCTTTTGGAAACTTCGG
CTTCCCCTGGAGAGAGCGAGATTCTCCGCGCTGTAGAAGTCACCATTGTTGTGCACGACGACATCATTCC
GTGGCGTTATCCAGCTAAGCGCGAACTGCAATTTGGAGAATGGCAGCGCAATGACATTCTTGCAGGTATC
TTCGAGCCAGCCACGATCGACATTGATCTGGCTATCTTGCTGACAAAAGCAAGAGAACATAGCGTTGCCT
TGGTAGGTCCAGCGGCGGAGGAACTCTTTGATCCGGTTCCTGAACAGGATCTATTTGAGGCGCTAAATGA
AACCTTAACGCTATGGAACTCGCCGCCCGACTGGGCTGGCGATGAGCGAAATGTAGTGCTTACGTTGTCC
CGCATTTGGTACAGCGCAGTAACCGGCAAAATCGCGCCGAAGGATGTCGCTGCCGACTGGGCAATGGAGC
GCCTGCCGGCCCAGTATCAGCCCGTCATACTTGAAGCTAGACAGGCTTATCTTGGACAAGAAGAAGATCG
CTTGGCCTCGCGCGCAGATCAGTTGGAAGAATTTGTCCACTACGTGAAAGGCGAGATCACCAAGGTAGTC
GGCAAATAACCCTCGAGCCACCCATGACCAAAATCCCTTAACGTGAGTTACGCGTCGTTCCACTGAGCGT
CAGACCCCGTAGAAAAGATCAAAGGATCTTCTTGAGATCCTTTTTTTCTGCGCGTAATCTGCTGCTTGCA
AACAAAAAAACCACCGCTACCAGCGGTGGTTTGTTTGCCGGATCAAGAGCTACCAACTCTTTTTCCGAAG
GTAACTGGCTTCAGCAGAGCGCAGATACCAAATACTGTCCTTCTAGTGTAGCCGTAGTTAGGCCACCACT
TCAAGAACTCTGTAGCACCGCCTACATACCTCGCTCTGCTAATCCTGTTACCAGTGGCTGCTGCCAGTGG
CGATAAGTCGTGTCTTACCGGGTTGGACTCAAGACGATAGTTACCGGATAAGGCGCAGCGGTCGGGCTGA
ACGGGGGGTTCGTGCACACAGCCCAGCTTGGAGCGAACGACCTACACCGAACTGAGATACCTACAGCGTG
AGCATTGAGAAAGCGCCACGCTTCCCGAAGGGAGAAAGGCGGACAGGTATCCGGTAAGCGGCAGGGTCGG
AACAGGAGAGCGCACGAGGGAGCTTCCAGGGGGAAACGCCTGGTATCTTTATAGTCCTGTCGGGTTTCGC
CACCTCTGACTTGAGCGTCGATTTTTGTGATGCTCGTCAGGGGGGCGGAGCCTATGGAAAAACGCCAGCA
ACGCGGCCTTTTTACGGTTCCTGGCCTTTTGCTGGCCTTTTGCTCACATGTTCTTTCCTGCGTTATCCCC
TGATTCTGTGGATAACCGTATTACCGCCTTTGAGTGAGCTGATACCGCTCGCCGCAGCCGAACGACCGAG
CGCAGCGAGTCAGTGAGCGAGGAAGCGGAAGAGCGCCCAATACGCAAACCGCCTCTCCCCGCGCGTTGGC
CGATTCATTAATGCAGCTGGCACGACAGGTTTCCCGACTGGAAAGCGGGCAGTGAGCGCAACGCAATTAA
TACGCGTACCGCTAGCCAGGAAGAGTTTGTAGAAACGCAAAAAGGCCATCCGTCAGGATGGCCTTCTGCT
TAGTTTGATGCCTGGCAGTTTATGGCGGGCGTCCTGCCCGCCACCCTCCGGGCCGTTGCTTCACAACGTT
CAAATCCGCTCCCGGCGGATTTGTCCTACTCAGGAGAGCGTTCACCGACAAACAACAGATAAAACGAAAG
GCCCAGTCTTCCGACTGAGCCTTTCGTTTTATTTGATGCCTGGCAGTTCCCTACTCTCGCGTTAACGCTA
GCATGGATGTTTTCCCAGTCACGACGTTGTAAAACGACGGCCAGTCTTAAG
