>Addgene plasmid #63503 | pFusB3-18 | addgene partial sequence | sequence record 116274 | pCR8_R1 5'-cgaaccgaacaggcttatgt-3'
GGTGTGCGTCACCCGGCAACCTTGGGTAGCAGCGAAGTCGAGGCATTTCTGTCCTGGCTGGTCTAGACGT
CTCGATAGCCACCACTTGGTCCGGGGTCAGGCCATGGTCCTGGCACAGCACCGGCAACAGCCGCTGCACC
GTTTCGAGCGCTTGCTTGCCGCCATCGTGGCTGGCGATAGCCACCACTTGGTCCGGAGTCAGGCCATGGT
CCTGGCACAGCACCGGCAACAGCCGCTGCACCGTTTCGAGCGCTTGCTTGCCGCCAATGTTGCTGGCGAT
AGCCACCACTTGGTCCGGGGTCAGGCCATGGTCCTGGCACAGCACCGGCAACAGCCGCTGCACCGTTTCG
AGCGCTTGCTTGCCGCCATCGTGGCTGGCGATAGCCACCACTTGGTCCGGGGTCAGGCCATGAGACGCTT
AAGACTGGCCGTCGTTTTACAACGTCGTGACTGGGAAAACATCCATGCTAGCGTTAACGCGAGAGTAGGG
AACTGCCAGGCATCAAATAAAACGAAAGGCTCAGTCGGAAGACTGGGCCTTTCGTTTTATCTGTTGTTTG
TCGGTGAACGCTCTCCTGAGTAGGACAAATCCGCCGGGAGCGGATTTGAACGTTGTGAAGCAACGGCCCG
GAGGGTGGCGGGCAGGACGCCCGCCATAAACTGCCAGGCATCAAACTAAGCAGAAGGCCATCCTGACGGA
TGGCCTTTTTGCGTTTCTACAAACTCTTCCTGGCTAGCGGTACGCGTATTAATTGCGTTGCGCTCACTGC
CCGCTTTCCAGTCGGGAAACCTGTCGTGCCA
