[The description below was written by a language model from this plasmid's Addgene catalogue record.]
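Description:
pFusB3-18 is a bacterial library plasmid from the FusX TALE assembly system, a set of pre-built intermediates designed to allow rapid one-step construction of custom TALE arrays such as TALENs. It is built on the FusB3 backbone (about 3 kb without the insert), is maintained at high copy number in standard E. coli cloning strains, and is selected with spectinomycin. The record does not include a feature table, so the origin of replication and other backbone elements are not specified. The listed sequencing primers are pCR8-type primers, which suggests a related backbone, but the record does not say so directly.

The insert is a synthetic three-repeat TALE module carrying the repeat-variable diresidues HD, NI and HD, also designated B3_CAC. Under the standard TALE code, HD recognises cytosine and NI recognises adenine, so this trimer specifies the DNA triplet CAC. The plasmid supplies RVD positions 13 to 15 of the final array. It therefore appears to be one member of a position-specific library of possible triplets for that slot. The trimer was installed using BsaI sites that were destroyed during cloning, which is typical of Golden Gate-style construction with type IIS enzymes.

In use, the plasmid is combined with the corresponding modules for the other array positions and a receiver vector to assemble a complete TALE DNA-binding domain against a chosen target. It has no stated promoter or expression function of its own and serves purely as a cloning component for genome-editing reagent construction.
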