Addgene plasmid #63503: pFusB3-18
Purpose: Encodes RVD positions 13-15 in TALEN assembly
Depositing lab: Stephen Ekker. Depositing organization: Mayo Foundation for Medical Education and Research. Publication: FusX: A rapid one-step TALE assembly system for genome science. Ma AC, McNulty MS, Tanya PL, Jarryd CM, Martinez-Galvez G, Argue DP, Lee HB, Urban MD, Bullard CE, Blackburn PR, Man TK, Clark KJ, Ekker SC. Hum Gene Ther. 2016 Jun;27(6):451-63. doi: 10.1089/hum.2015.172 PubMed 26854857.
Backbone
  Vector backbone: FusB3
  Backbone size w/o insert (bp): 2991
  Vector type: TALEN
Growth in bacteria
  Bacterial resistance: Spectinomycin, 50 μg/mL
  Growth temperature: 37°C
  Growth strain: DH5alpha
  Copy number: High Copy
Gene/Insert
  Gene/Insert name: HD NI HD (alt name: B3_CAC)
  Species: Synthetic
  Mutation: none
  Cloning method: Restriction Enzyme; 5′ cloning site BsaI (destroyed during cloning); 3′ cloning site BsaI (destroyed during cloning)
  Sequencing primers: 5′ pCR8_F1; 3′ pCR8_R1
Terms and licenses: Academic/Nonprofit Terms; Industry Terms: Not Available to Industry
How to cite: pFusB3-18 was a gift from Stephen Ekker (Addgene plasmid # 63503 ; http://n2t.net/addgene:63503 ; RRID:Addgene_63503)
